>Addgene plasmid #134687 | pET28a-ammB3 | addgene full sequence | sequence record 305612 | Addgene NGS Result
GCCCGAAGTGGCGAGCCCGATCTTCCCCATCGGTGATGTCGGCGATATAGGCGCCAGCAACCGCACCTGT
GGCGCCGGTGATGCCGGCCACGATGCGTCCGGCGTAGAGGATCGAGATCTCGATCCCGCGAAATTAATAC
GACTCACTATAGGGGAATTGTGAGCGGATAACAATTCCCCTCTAGAAATAATTTTGTTTAACTTTAAGAA
GGAGATATACCATGGGCAGCAGCCATCATCATCATCATCACAGCAGCGGCCTGGTGCCGCGCGGCAGCCA
TATGATGACACGTGTTTGGACCTTGGGGACAGTGTTTGTTGTGCGCCATGCCGGTATGCCGTTTGATTGG
TTAGAAAGTCTTGGTGGTAGCGCGGATCTCCATGAGGCTGCAGAGCGTTTATTGGATGCTGAAGAAGAAC
TCCGCGCGGCAGCGGGCAGTGCGTTTCCGCGCTTGGCGGCGGCGGTGGAAGAATGTGCTCCTGAACGTTT
GCCCGGTGTGCCAGCACCGGCACGTGAAGCGGCTCGTGCGTGGCGTGCGGCGGCGGCCCGTTATCGTGAA
GCTCATCGTACGGCCGATGAAGCAGCGACGAAAGAGTTGCGCCGTTTGTTAGAACGTCCGGAAGTCGCGG
AAGCGGTCTTGTTAAGCAATCCGGATGCGTTACGCAATATGTTACGTCCTTTACTGGCGCATGATGGGCC
CCTCACGTCACGCTATCGTCGCGCGCGTCGCCAACTTTATACGTATGTTCAACGCTTTTGTGCGAAGAAT
GAAACAGTTTCCTTCTTTGGCCCGATGGCTTATGGAGAAGTGGACCCAGGGCTTCCGACTGCGGATGGTG
CACTCTTGAGTACTCGCCTTCCGCGTACACGCCGTGTATTTGTGAGCCATTGGGCAGGTCGTGCGCTCTT
GCGCGCTGTTACGCGTGATACAGCTTTGTTACCGGATTTACCGTTTCATCGTACGCGTGATGGTGAGCCG
GCGTGGCCTGATGGAGCCAGCCCGGAAGATGCGGCCGCGGCACGTACAGTTTTGACCGCACTGACGCCGG
ATGGTACGACTCTTCGTGGTCTGGTGCGTATTTTAGGTACGCCGGCACGTGAACTCGCTCGTGCCCTGCG
TCTCTTGGTGGCAGCAGATGCTGCTGATGTGGGTCTTGGTGGTGGACCGTTTGATCTGGAGCCTCTGACG
ACTTTGCGTGATGGTCTGGATCGCCTTCCCCCTTCGGCAGCACGTGATCGCTGGATTGCTCGTATTGAAG
GTCTTGAAGCGTTGCGCGCCGCTCTGCAAGCTGCTGGACCGGATGAGCGCGAAGCGGCTATTGGCGCGTT
AGAACGCGCGTTTACGGAAGCGACGGGTGAGCCGGCACGTCGTGCAGCGGGGTCGACGTATGCTGATCGT
GCAGTGTTTTATGAAGAAGGTAGCTCGCCGTTTGCACTCCGCATTGGTCCTGCCTTAGCGGCGCGTTGGG
AACAACGCTTACGTGGTGTGTTGGAACTGTGTACCGCGCATGGTCATCTTACTCAACGCGCGGCGGCAGA
TGCGGTCCGTAGCGCGCTGGGTACGGGCGCGCGCTTAGATTTGGAACGCTATGCCGCGGCGGCTGCAGAA
GCTTTTCCGGCGCCGGGTTCTGCATTTGCAGTGGCACATGCCCCGGATTATCCTGCCGCCGATCGTGAGC
GCCATACAACTCGTCTCCGTGAATTAGCGGATGGTCTTCGTGGTGATCGTTATGCATTGGTGGATTTGTG
TCCTCGCGCTTCTGGCGCGGCGGGTCTGGCTGATGCAGATCTGGTGGTGGCGCGTGTTCATCATCACTTA
CTTGTGCCGGGTTGGCTGGATACGATGCATCCGGAGCCGCGTCGTTTTGCTGCCGCAGCAGCAGATTGGG
TAGCGCGTCAAGATGGACGCGTGGTTGGTTTTGATTTTGGTCGTCGTAATAAAGGTTATTATCGCTTTCC
TGGTCGTGCAGTAGCTCTGCGTCCGGCGTCATGGACTGATGCGGGTGATCCACCTCTTCGTCCGCGTGAT
CTGACTGTGGAACTTGGTGAACCCCCTGGTCCTGCCGCAGGCTCGGGTCATGGTTATGAAACGGGTCCGG
GTTATGAACCGGGCTATGGCCGCGGCAGCGCAAGCGGATCAGGTACTGGCGTACGCCTTCTCGACCCAGA
TGGTCGTGAAGTGACGGCATATATTCCGTTGAATGATTTTGTTAAATATGCACCATTTGCCGCTCTCTCA
CATCCTCAAGTACTGCATCCCGCCTTTACAGCGCCGGAAGCTGCGCCAGAGGCAGCGCCGCAAGTAGCCT
CTGATGCAGCGCGTGATGCAGCTCCAGATGATCCACCTGGTGGTGCGCCTGGTACCGCACATGGTGGTAC
CGCCCCGGTAGATGCTGCGCATGGTGGAACCGATCCAGGGGCACTTCCAGAAGTGGCTGTTGATGGTGTG
GTTTTACAACGTCCGCGTTGGCGTGTTGATGCGAGCCGTTTACGTCGCAGCGCTCCTCATGCACGTTTCT
TAGAGTTACGTCGTTTGGCGCGTCGTACGGGTTTACGTTTTCTGTTTTGTCGTGCACCGCGTGAACGTAA
ACCCTATCTGTTGGATTTAGCCTCACCGTTAGCGGCTGATCTTGCGGCTCACATTGGACATCGTGAAGAT
GTACTCACGGCTGAAGCCATGTCACCAGCCCCGGGTGATTTGTGGTTGCGTGATGAACAAGGTCGTCGTT
ATACATGCGAATTGCGTATGCAATTTACGGGTCGTGAAGTGGCGGCGCCCTAACTCGAGCACCACCACCA
CCACCACTGAGATCCGGCTGCTAACAAAGCCCGAAAGGAAGCTGAGTTGGCTGCTGCCACCGCTGAGCAA
TAACTAGCATAACCCCTTGGGGCCTCTAAACGGGTCTTGAGGGGTTTTTTGCTGAAAGGAGGAACTATAT
CCGGATTGGCGAATGGG
[124 nt withheld, positions 2958-3081]
C
[91 nt withheld, positions 3083-3173]
A
[49 nt withheld, positions 3175-3223]
CCTTTGACGTTGGAGTCCACGTTCTTT
[37 nt withheld, positions 3251-3287]
ACCCTATCTCGGTCTATTCTTTTGATTTATAAGGGATTTTGCCGATTTCGGCCTATTGGTTAAAAAATGA
GCTGATTTAACAAAAATTTAACGCGAATTTTAACAAAATATTAACGCTTACAATTTAGGTGGCACTTTTC
GGGGAAATGTGCGCGGAACCCCTATTTGTTTATTTTTCTAAATACATTCAAATATGTATCCGCTCATGAA
TTAATTCTTAGAAAAACTCATCGAGCATCAAATGAAACTGCAATTTATTCATATCAGGATTATCAATACC
ATATTTTTGAAAAAGCCGTTTCTGTAATGAAGGAGAAAACTCACCGAGGCAGTTCCATAGGATGGCAAGA
TCCTGGTATCGGTCTGCGATTCCGACTCGTCCAACATCAATACAACCTATTAATTTCCCCTCGTCAAAAA
TAAGGTTATCAAGTGAGAAATCACCATGAGTGACGACTGAATCCGGTGAGAATGGCAAAAGTTTATGCAT
TTCTTTCCAGACTTGTTCAACAGGCCAGCCATTACGCTCGTCATCAAAATCACTCGCATCAACCAAACCG
TTATTCATTCGTGATTGCGCCTGAGCGAGACGAAATACGCGATCGCTGTTAAAAGGACAATTACAAACAG
GAATCGAATGCAACCGGCGCAGGAACACTGCCAGCGCATCAACAATATTTTCACCTGAATCAGGATATTC
TTCTAATACCTGGAATGCTGTTTTCCCGGGGATCGCAGTGGTGAGTAACCATGCATCATCAGGAGTACGG
ATAAAATGCTTGATGGTCGGAAGAGGCATAAATTCCGTCAGCCAGTTTAGTCTGACCATCTCATCTGTAA
CATCATTGGCAACGCTACCTTTGCCATGTTTCAGAAACAACTCTGGCGCATCGGGCTTCCCATACAATCG
ATAGATTGTCGCACCTGATTGCCCGACATTATCGCGAGCCCATTTATACCCATATAAATCAGCATCCATG
TTGGAATTTAATCGCGGCCTAGAGCAAGACGTTTCCCGTTGAATATGGCTCATAACACCCCTTGTATTAC
TGTTTATGTAAGCAGACAGTTTTATTGTTCATGACCAAAATCCCTTAACGTGAGTTTTCGTTCCACTGAG
CGTCAGACCCCGTAGAAAAGATCAAAGGATCTTCTTGAGATCCTTTTTTTCTGCGCGTAATCTGCTGCTT
GCAAACAAAAAAACCACCGCTACCAGCGGTGGTTTGTTTGCCGGATCAAGAGCTACCAACTCTTTTTCCG
AAGGTAACTGGCTTCAGCAGAGCGCAGATACCAAATACTGTCCTTCTAGTGTAGCCGTAGTTAGGCCACC
ACTTCAAGAACTCTGTAGCACCGCCTACATACCTCGCTCTGCTAATCCTGTTACCAGTGGCTGCTGCCAG
TGGCGATAAGTCGTGTCTTACCGGGTTGGACTCAAGACGATAGTTACCGGATAAGGCGCAGCGGTCGGGC
TGAACGGGGGGTTCGTGCACACAGCCCAGCTTGGAGCGAACGACCTACACCGAACTGAGATACCTACAGC
GTGAGCTATGAGAAAGCGCCACGCTTCCCGAAGGGAGAAAGGCGGACAGGTATCCGGTAAGCGGCAGGGT
CGGAACAGGAGAGCGCACGAGGGAGCTTCCAGGGGGAAACGCCTGGTATCTTTATAGTCCTGTCGGGTTT
CGCCACCTCTGACTTGAGCGTCGATTTTTGTGATGCTCGTCAGGGGGGCGGAGCCTATGGAAAAACGCCA
GCAACGCGGCCTTTTTACGGTTCCTGGCCTTTTGCTGGCCTTTTGCTCACATGTTCTTTCCTGCGTTATC
CCCTGATTCTGTGGATAACCGTATTACCGCCTTTGAGTGAGCTGATACCGCTCGCCGCAGCCGAACGACC
GAGCGCAGCGAGTCAGTGAGCGAGGAAGCGGAAGAGCGCCTGATGCGGTATTTTCTCCTTACGCATCTGT
GCGGTATTTCACACCGCAATGGTGCACTCTCAGTACAATCTGCTCTGATGCCGCATAGTTAAGCCAGTAT
ACACTCCGCTATCGCTACGTGACTGGGTCATGGCTGCGCCCCGACACCCGCCAACACCCGCTGACGCGCC
CTGACGGGCTTGTCTGCTCCCGGCATCCGCTTACAGACAAGCTGTGACCGTCTCCGGGAGCTGCATGTGT
CAGAGGTTTTCACCGTCATCACCGAAACGCGCGAGGCAGCTGCGGTAAAGCTCATCAGCGTGGTCGTGAA
GCGATTCACAGATGTCTGCCTGTTCATCCGCGTCCAGCTCGTTGAGTTTCTCCAGAAGCGTTAATGTCTG
GCTTCTGATAAAGCGGGCCATGTTAAGGGCGGTTTTTTCCTGTTTGGTCACTGATGCCTCCGTGTAAGGG
GGATTTCTGTTCATGGGGGTAATGATACCGATGAAACGAGAGAGGATGCTCACGATACGGGTTACTGATG
ATGAACATGCCCGGTTACTGGAACGTTGTGAGGGTAAACAACTGGCGGTATGGATGCGGCGGGACCAGAG
AAAAATCACTCAGGGTCAATGCCAGCGCTTCGTTAATACAGATGTAGGTGTTCCACAGGGTAGCCAGCAG
CATCCTGCGATGCAGATCCGGAACATAATGGTGCAGGGCGCTGACTTCCGCGTTTCCAGACTTTACGAAA
CACGGAAACCGAAGACCATTCATGTTGTTGCTCAGGTCGCAGACGTTTTGCAGCAGCAGTCGCTTCACGT
TCGCTCGCGTATCGGTGATTCATTCTGCTAACCAGTAAGGCAACCCCGCCAGCCTAGCCGGGTCCTCAAC
GACAGGAGCACGATCATGCGCACCCGTGGGGCCGCCATGCCGGCGATAATGGCCTGCTTCTCGCCGAAAC
GTTTGGTGGCGGGACCAGTGACGAAGGCTTGAGCGAGGGCGTGCAAGATTCCGAATACCGCAAGCGACAG
GCCGATCATCGTCGCGCTCCAGCGAAAGCGGTCCTCGCCGAAAATGACCCAGAGCGCTGCCGGCACCTGT
CCTACGAGTTGCATGATAAAGAAGACAGTCATAAGTGCGGCGACGATAGTCATGCCCCGCGCCCACCGGA
AGGAGCTGACTGGGTTGAAGGCTCTCAAGGGCATCGGTCGAGATCCCGGTGCCTAATGAGTGAGCTAACT
TACATTAATTGCGTTGCGCTCACTGCCCGCTTTCCAGTCGGGAAACCTGTCGTGCCAGCTGCATTAATGA
ATCGGCCAACGCGCGGGGAGAGGCGGTTTGCGTATTGGGCGCCAGGGTGGTTTTTCTTTTCACCAGTGAG
ACGGGCAACAGCTGATTGCCCTTCACCGCCTGGCCCTGAGAGAGTTGCAGCAAGCGGTCCACGCTGGTTT
GCCCCAGCAGGCGAAAATCCTGTTTGATGGTGGTTAACGGCGGGATATAACATGAGCTGTCTTCGGTATC
GTCGTATCCCACTACCGAGATATCCGCACCAACGCGCAGCCCGGACTCGGTAATGGCGCGCATTGCGCCC
AGCGCCATCTGATCGTTGGCAACCAGCATCGCAGTGGGAACGATGCCCTCATTCAGCATTTGCATGGTTT
GTTGAAAACCGGACATGGCACTCCAGTCGCCTTCCCGTTCCGCTATCGGCTGAATTTGATTGCGAGTGAG
ATATTTATGCCAGCCAGCCAGACGCAGACGCGCCGAGACAGAACTTAATGGGCCCGCTAACAGCGCGATT
TGCTGGTGACCCAATGCGACCAGATGCTCCACGCCCAGTCGCGTACCGTCTTCATGGGAGAAAATAATAC
TGTTGATGGGTGTCTGGTCAGAGACATCAAGAAATAACGCCGGAACATTAGTGCAGGCAGCTTCCACAGC
AATGGCATCCTGGTCATCCAGCGGATAGTTAATGATCAGCCCACTGACGCGTTGCGCGAGAAGATTGTGC
ACCGCCGCTTTACAGGCTTCGACGCCGCTTCGTTCTACCATCGACACCACCACGCTGGCACCCAGTTGAT
CGGCGCGAGATTTAATCGCCGCGACAATTTGCGACGGCGCGTGCAGGGCCAGACTGGAGGTGGCAACGCC
AATCAGCAACGACTGTTTGCCCGCCAGTTGTTGTGCCACGCGGTTGGGAATGTAATTCAGCTCCGCCATC
GCCGCTTCCACTTTTTCCCGCGTTTTCGCAGAAACGTGGCTGGCCTGGTTCACCACGCGGGAAACGGTCT
GATAAGAGACACCGGCATACTCTGCGACATCGTATAACGTTACTGGTTTCACATTCACCACCCTGAATTG
ACTCTCTTCCGGGCGCTATCATGCCATACCGCGAAAGGTTTTGCGCCATTCGATGGTGTCCGGGATCTCG
ACGCTCTCCCTTATGCGACTCCTGCATTAGGAAGCAGCCCAGTAGTAGGTTGAGGCCGTTGAGCACCGCC
GCCGCAAGGAATGGTGCATGCAAGGAGATGGCGCCCAACAGTCCCCCGGCCACGGGGCCTGCCACCATAC
CCACGCCGAAACAAGCGCTCATGA
Features (pLannotate 1.2.2; 20 found; start..end, strand, type, name):
    135..153     +  promoter       T7 promoter: promoter for bacteriophage T7 RNA polymerase
    154..178     +  protein_bind   lac operator: The lac repressor binds to the lac operator to inhibit transcription in E. coli. This inhibition can be relieved by adding lactose or isopropyl-β-D-thiogalactopyranoside (IPTG). lac repressor encoded by lacI
    193..215     +  RBS            RBS: efficient ribosome binding site from bacteriophage T7 gene 10 (Olins and Rangwala, 1989)
    234..250     +  CDS            capTEV™ (fragment): composite tag for in vivo biotinylation, TEV protease cleavage, and 6xHis tagging
    261..278     +  CDS            thrombin site: thrombin recognition and cleavage site
   2790..2807    +  CDS            9xHis (fragment): 9xHis affinity tag
   2817..2866    +  CDS            SET1 (fragment): solubility-enhancement tag derived from T7 phage gene 10B
   2874..2921    +  terminator     T7 terminator: transcription terminator for bacteriophage T7 RNA polymerase
   2958..3386    +  rep_origin     f1 ori (sequence partly withheld): f1 bacteriophage origin of replication; arrow indicates direction of (+) strand synthesis
   3439..3496    +  promoter       AmpR promoter (fragment): bla
   3505..4320    -  CDS            KanR: aminoglycoside phosphotransferase; aph(3')-Ia; confers resistance to kanamycin in bacteria or G418 (Geneticin®) in eukaryotes
   4442..5030    +  rep_origin     ori: high-copy-number ColE1/pMB1/pBR322/pUC origin of replication
   5216..5355    -  misc_feature   bom: basis of mobility region from pBR322
   5457..5648    -  CDS            rop: Rop protein, which maintains plasmids at low copy number; rop
   5665..6045    +  CDS            YPB1_ECOLX: Protein predicted: Swiss-Prot protein existence level 4. From Escherichia coli.
   6117..6408    -  CDS            TcR (fragment): tetracycline efflux protein; tet; confers resistance to tetracycline
   6423..6444    -  protein_bind   CAP binding site: CAP binding activates transcription in the presence of cAMP. E. coli catabolite activator protein
   6457..7539    -  CDS            lacI: lac repressor; lacI; The lac repressor binds to the lac operator to inhibit transcription in E. coli. This inhibition can be relieved by adding lactose or isopropyl-β-D-thiogalactopyranoside (IPTG).
   7540..7617    -  promoter       lacI promoter: lacI
   7625..113     -  CDS            TcR (fragment) (across the origin): tetracycline efflux protein; tet; confers resistance to tetracycline
