[The description below was written by a language model from this plasmid's Addgene catalogue record and pLannotate feature annotations shown in this document.]
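Description:
pET28a-ammB3 is a bacterial expression plasmid built on the pET28a backbone for producing an N-terminally His6-tagged AmmB3 protein in E. coli. The sequenced plasmid is 7,791 nt and is selected with kanamycin through an aminoglycoside phosphotransferase (KanR) gene. It replicates from a ColE1/pMB1-type origin. The catalogue lists it as high copy, although the annotated backbone also carries the rop gene and the bom region from pBR322, features normally associated with more moderate copy number. An f1 origin is present as well, and short tetracycline-resistance fragments are backbone remnants rather than functional markers.

The insert is ammB3 from Streptomyces sp. CNR 698, recorded as 2,499 bp. This matches the unannotated stretch between the upstream tag region and the T7 terminator. Expression is driven by a T7 promoter followed immediately by a lac operator and the strong T7 gene 10 ribosome binding site. The plasmid-borne lacI gene supplies repressor, so transcription stays low until IPTG is added in a host that provides T7 RNA polymerase. Upstream of the insert, the annotation tool detects a His-tag sequence (labelled as a fragment of a composite tag) and a thrombin cleavage site, consistent with the standard pET28a leader that allows the tag to be removed after purification. A second His-tag sequence lies downstream of the insert, as is usual in pET28a. The record lists only the N-terminal tag, so the downstream one is presumably not translated, but this is not stated.

The stated purpose is expression of His6-AmmB3 in E. coli, which would allow purification by metal-affinity chromatography. The associated publication concerns the use of a scaffold peptide in the biosynthesis of amino acid-derived natural products, but the record does not describe the enzymatic function of AmmB3 or the cloning method.
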