Addgene plasmid #134687: pET28a-ammB3
Purpose: Expresses His6-AmmB3 in E. Coli
Depositing lab: Wilfred van der Donk. Depositing organization: University of Illinois at Urbana-Champaign. Publication: Use of a scaffold peptide in the biosynthesis of amino acid-derived natural products. Ting CP, Funk MA, Halaby SL, Zhang Z, Gonen T, van der Donk WA. Science. 2019 Jul 19;365(6450):280-284. doi: 10.1126/science.aau6232. PubMed 31320540.
Backbone
  Vector backbone: pET28a
  Vector type: Bacterial Expression
  Selectable markers: KanR
Growth in bacteria
  Bacterial resistance: Kanamycin, 50 μg/mL
  Growth temperature: 37°C
  Growth strain: DH5alpha
  Copy number: High Copy
Gene/Insert
  Gene/Insert name: ammB3
  Species: Streptomyces sp. CNR 698
  Insert size (bp): 2499
  Promoter: T7
  Tag / fusion protein: His6 (N terminal on insert)
  Cloning method: Unknown
  Sequencing primers: 5′ T7 promoter primer; 3′ T7 terminator primer
Terms and licenses: Academic/Nonprofit Terms; Industry Terms: Not Available to Industry
How to cite: pET28a-ammB3 was a gift from Wilfred van der Donk (Addgene plasmid # 134687 ; http://n2t.net/addgene:134687 ; RRID:Addgene_134687)
